>Addgene plasmid #152782 | pGBW-m4133818 | depositor full sequence | sequence record 295794 | Full Sequence
CACCATGGAAAATGTAACAGGACTCTTTAAAGATTGTAGTAAGGTAATCACTGGGTTACATCCTACACAG
GCACCTACACACCTCAGTGTTGACACTAAATTCAAAACTGAAGGTTTATGTGTTGACATACCTGGCATAC
CTAAGGACATGACCTATAGAAGACTCATCTCTATGATGGGTTTTAAAATGAATTATCAAGTTAATGGTTA
CCCTAACATGTTTATCACCCGCGAAGAAGCTATAAGACATGTACGTGCATGGATTGGCTTCGATGTCGAG
GGGTGTCATGCTACTAGAGAAGCTGTTGGTACCAATTTACCTTTACAGCTAGGTTTTTCTACAGGTGTTA
ACCTAGTTGCTGTACCTACAGGTTATGTTGATACACCTAATAATACAGATTTTTCCAGAGTTAGTGCTAA
ACCACCGCCTGGAGATCAATTTAAACACCTCATACCACTTATGTACAAAGGACTTCCTTGGAATGTAGTG
CGTATAAAGATTGTACAAATGTTAAGTGACACACTTAAAAATCTCTCTGACAGAGTCGTATTTGTCTTAT
GGGCACATGGCTTTGAGTTGACATCTATGAAGTATTTTGTGAAAATAGGACCTGAGCGCACCTGTTGTCT
ATGTGATAGACGTGCCACATGCTTTTCCACTGCTTCAGACACTTATGCCTGTTGGCATCATTCTATTGGA
TTTGATTACGTCTATAATCCGTTTATGATTGATGTTCAACAATGGGGTTTTACAGGTAACCTACAAAGCA
ACCATGATCTGTATTGTCAAGTCCATGGTAATGCACATGTAGCTAGTTGTGATGCAATCATGACTAGGTG
TCTAGCTGTCCACGAGTGCTTTGTTAAGCGTGTTGACTGGACTATTGAATATCCTATAATTGGTGATGAA
CTGAAGATTAATGCGGCTTGTAGAAAGGTTCAACACATGGTTGTTAAAGCTGCATTATTAGCAGACAAAT
TCCCAGTTCTTCACGACATTGGTAACCCTAAAGCTATTAAGTGTGTACCTCAAGCTGATGTAGAATGGAA
GTTCTATGATGCACAGCCTTGTAGTGACAAAGCTTATAAAATAGAAGAATTATTCTATTCTTATGCCACA
CATTCTGACAAATTCACAGATGGTGTATGCCTATTTTGGAATTGCAATGTCGATAGATATCCTGCTAATT
CCATTGTTTGTAGATTTGACACTAGAGTGCTATCTAACCTTAACTTGCCTGGTTGTGATGGTGGCAGTTT
GTATGTAAATAAACATGCATTCCACACACCAGCTTTTGATAAAAGTGCTTTTGTTAATTTAAAACAATTA
CCATTTTTCTATTACTCTGACAGTCCATGTGAGTCTCATGGAAAACAAGTAGTGTCAGATATAGATTATG
TACCACTAAAGTCTGCTACGTGTATAACACGTTGCAATTTAGGTGGTGCTGTCTGTAGACATCATGCTAA
TGAGTACAGATTGTATCTCGATGCTTATAACATGATGATCTCAGCTGGCTTTAGCTTGTGGGTTTACAAA
CAATTTGATACTTATAACCTCTGGAACACTTTTACAAGACTTGAAAACCTTTACTTTCAGTCGGGGAAAC
CTATACCCAATCCACTTCTCGGCTTAGATTCTACCTAAGCTAGCTTGACTGACTGAGATACAGCGTACCT
TCAGCTCACAGACATGATAAGATACATTGATGAGTTTGGACAAACCACAACTAGAATGCAGTGAAAAAAA
TGCTTTATTTGTGAAATTTGTGATGCTATTGCTTTATTTGTAACCATTATAAGCTGCAATAAACAAGTTA
ACAACAACAATTGCATTCATTTTATGTTTCAGGTTCAGGGGGAGGTGTGGGAGGTTTTTTAAAGCAAGTA
AAACCTCTACAAATGTGGTATTGGCCCATCTCTATCGGTATCGTAGCATAACCCCTTGGGGCCTCTAAAC
GGGTCTTGAGGGGTTTTTTGTGCCCCTCGGGCCGGATTGCTATCTACCGGCATTGGCGCAGAAAAAAATG
CCTGATGCGACGCTGCGCGTCTTATACTCCCACATATGCCAGATTCAGCAACGGATACGGCTTCCCCAAC
TTGCCCACTTCCATACGTGTCCTCCTTACCAGAAATTTATCCTTAAGGTCGTCAGCTATCCTGCAGGCGA
TCTCTCGATTTCGATCAAGACATTCCTTTAATGGTCTTTTCTGGACACCACTAGGGGTCAGAAGTAGTTC
ATCAAACTTTCTTCCCTCCCTAATCTCATTGGTTACCTTGGGCTATCGAAACTTAATTAACCAGTCAAGT
CAGCTACTTGGCGAGATCGACTTGTCTGGGTTTCGACTACGCTCAGAATTGCGTCAGTCAAGTTCGATCT
GGTCCTTGCTATTGCACCCGTTCTCCGATTACGAGTTTCATTTAAATCATGTGAGCAAAAGGCCAGCAAA
AGGCCAGGAACCGTAAAAAGGCCGCGTTGCTGGCGTTTTTCCATAGGCTCCGCCCCCCTGACGAGCATCA
CAAAAATCGACGCTCAAGTCAGAGGTGGCGAAACCCGACAGGACTATAAAGATACCAGGCGTTTCCCCCT
GGAAGCTCCCTCGTGCGCTCTCCTGTTCCGACCCTGCCGCTTACCGGATACCTGTCCGCCTTTCTCCCTT
CGGGAAGCGTGGCGCTTTCTCATAGCTCACGCTGTAGGTATCTCAGTTCGGTGTAGGTCGTTCGCTCCAA
GCTGGGCTGTGTGCACGAACCCCCCGTTCAGCCCGACCGCTGCGCCTTATCCGGTAACTATCGTCTTGAG
TCCAACCCGGTAAGACACGACTTATCGCCACTGGCAGCAGCCACTGGTAACAGGATTAGCAGAGCGAGGT
ATGTAGGCGGTGCTACAGAGTTCTTGAAGTGGTGGCCTAACTACGGCTACACTAGAAGAACAGTATTTGG
TATCTGCGCTCTGCTGAAGCCAGTTACCTTCGGAAAAAGAGTTGGTAGCTCTTGATCCGGCAAACAAACC
ACCGCTGGTAGCGGTGGTTTTTTTGTTTGCAAGCAGCAGATTACGCGCAGAAAAAAAGGATCTCAAGAAG
ATCCTTTGATCTTTTCTACGGGGTCTGACGCTCAGTGGAACGAAAACTCACGTTAAGGGATTTTGGTCAT
GAGATTATCAAAAAGGATCTTCACCTAGATCCTTTTAAATTAAAAATGAAGTTTTAAATCAATCTAAAGT
ATATATGAGTAAACTTGGTCTGACAGTTACCAATGCTTAATCAGTGAGGCACCTATCTCAGCGATCTGTC
TATTTCGTTCATCCATAGTTGCATTTAAATTTCCGAACTCTCCAAGGCCCTCGTCGGAAAATCTTCAAAC
CTTTCGTCCGATCCATCTTGCAGGCTACCTCTCGAACGAACTATCGCAAGTCTCTTGGCCGGCCTTGCGC
CTTGGCTATTGCTTGGCAGCGCCTATCGCCAGGTATTACTCCAATCCCGAATATCCGAGATCGGGATCAC
CCGAGAGAAGTTCAACCTACATCCTCAATCCCGATCTATCCGAGATCCGAGGAATATCGAAATCGGGGCG
CGCCTGGCCTCCGCGCCGGGTTTTGGCGCCTCCCGCGGGCGCCCCCCTCGTCACGGCGAGCGCTGCCACG
TCAGACGAAGGGCGCAGGAGCGTCCTGATCCTTCCGCCCGGACGCTCAGGACAGCGGCCCGCTGCTCATA
AGACTCGGCCTTAGAACCCCAGTATCAGCAGAAGGACATTTTAGGACGGGACTTGGGTGACTCTAGGGCA
CTGGTTTTCTTTCCAGAGAGCGGAACAGGCGAGGAAAAGTAGTCCCTTCTCGGCGATTCTGCGGAGGGAT
CTCCGTGGGGCGGTGAACGCCGATGATTATATAAGGACGCGCCGGGTGTGGCACAGCTAGTTCCGTCGCA
GCCGGGATTTGGGTCGCGGTTCTTGTTTGTGGATCGCTGTGATCGTCACTTGGTGAGTAGCGGGCTGCTG
GGCTGGCCGGGGCTTTCGTGGCCGCCGGGCCGCTCGGTGGGACGGAAGCGTGTGGAGAGACCGCCAAGGG
CTGTAGTCTGGGTCCGCGAGCAAGGTTGCCCTGAACTGGGGGTTGGGGGGAGCGCAGCAAAATGGCGGCT
GTTCCCGAGTCTTGAATGGAAGACGCTTGTGAGGCGGGCTGTGAGGTCGTTGAAACAAGGTGGGGGGCAT
GGTGGGCGGCAAGAACCCAAGGTCTTGAGCCCTTCGCTAATGCGGGAAAGCTCTTATTCGGGTGAGATGG
GCTGGGCACCATCTGGGGACCCTGACGTGAAGTTTGTCACTGACTGGAGAACTCGGTTTGTCGTCTGTTG
CGGGGGCGGCAGTTATGGCGGTGCCGTTGGGCAGTGCACCCGTACCTTTGGGAGCGCGCGCCCTCGTCGT
GTCGTGACGTCACCCGTTCTGTTGGCTTATAATGCAGGGTGGGGCCACCTGCCGGTAGGTGTGCGGTAGG
CTTTTCTCCGTCGCAGGACGCAGGGTTCGGGCCTAGGGTAGGCTCTCCTGAATCGACAGGCGCCGGACCT
CTGGTGAGGGGAGGGATAAGTGAGGCGTCAGTTTCTTTGGTCGGTTTTATGTACCTATCTTCTTAAGTAG
CTGAAGCTCCGGTTTTGAACTATGCGCTCGGGGTTGGCGAGTGTGTTTTGTGAAGTTTTTTAGGCACCTT
TTGAAATGTAATCATTTGGGTCAATATGTAATTTTCAGTGTTAGACTTGTAAATTGTCCGCTAAATTCTG
GCCGTTTTTGGCTTTTTTGTTAGACAACATGACCGAGTACAAGCCCACGGTGCGCCTCGCCACCCGCGAC
GACGTCCCCAGGGCCGTACGCACCCTCGCCGCCGCGTTCGCCGACTACCCCGCCACGCGCCACACCGTCG
ATCCGGACCGCCACATCGAGCGGGTCACCGAGCTGCAAGAACTCTTCCTCACGCGCGTCGGGCTCGACAT
CGGCAAGGTGTGGGTCGCGGACGACGGCGCCGCGGTGGCGGTCTGGACCACGCCGGAGAGCGTCGAAGCG
GGGGCGGTGTTCGCCGAGATCGGCCCGCGCATGGCCGAGTTGAGCGGTTCCCGGCTGGCCGCGCAGCAAC
AGATGGAGGGCCTCCTGGCGCCGCACCGGCCCAAGGAGCCCGCGTGGTTCCTGGCCACCGTCGGCGTCTC
GCCCGACCACCAGGGCAAGGGTCTGGGCAGCGCCGTCGTGCTCCCCGGAGTGGAGGCCGCCGAGCGCGCC
GGGGTGCCCGCCTTCCTGGAGACCTCCGCGCCCCGCAACCTCCCCTTCTACGAGCGGCTCGGCTTCACCG
TCACCGCCGACGTCGAGGTGCCCGAAGGACCGCGCACCTGGTGCATGACCCGCAAGCCCGGTGCCTAGGC
TAGTATGTAAGCCTAGTCTTAGATAATAAAATCGCTATCCATCGAAGATGGATGTGTGTTGGTTTTTTGT
GTGTGTAACGCTAGGCGCGCCTGGTGTACCGAGAACGATCCTCTCAGTGCGAGTCTCGACGATCCATATC
GTTGCTTGGCAGTCAGCCAGTCGGAATCCAGCTTGGGACCCAGGAAGTCCAATCGTCAGATATTGTACTC
AAGCCTGGTCACGGCAGCGTACCGATCTGTTTAAACCTAGATATTGATAGTCTGATCGGTCAACGTATAA
TCGAGTCCTAGCTTTTGCAAACATCTATCAAGAGACAGGATCAGCAGGAGGCTTTCGCATGAGTATTCAA
CATTTCCGTGTCGCCCTTATTCCCTTTTTTGCGGCATTTTGCCTTCCTGTTTTTGCTCACCCAGAAACGC
TGGTGAAAGTAAAAGATGCTGAAGATCAGTTGGGTGCGCGAGTGGGTTACATCGAACTGGATCTCAACAG
CGGTAAGATCCTTGAGAGTTTTCGCCCCGAAGAACGCTTTCCAATGATGAGCACTTTTAAAGTTCTGCTA
TGTGGCGCGGTATTATCCCGTATTGACGCCGGGCAAGAGCAACTCGGTCGCCGCATACACTATTCTCAGA
ATGACTTGGTTGAGTATTCACCAGTCACAGAAAAGCATCTTACGGATGGCATGACAGTAAGAGAATTATG
CAGTGCTGCCATAACCATGAGTGATAACACTGCGGCCAACTTACTTCTGACAACGATTGGAGGACCGAAG
GAGCTAACCGCTTTTTTGCACAACATGGGGGATCATGTAACTCGCCTTGATCGTTGGGAACCGGAGCTGA
ATGAAGCCATACCAAACGACGAGCGTGACACCACGATGCCTGTAGCAATGGCAACAACCTTGCGTAAACT
ATTAACTGGCGAACTACTTACTCTAGCTTCCCGGCAACAGTTGATAGACTGGATGGAGGCGGATAAAGTT
GCAGGACCACTTCTGCGCTCGGCCCTTCCGGCTGGCTGGTTTATTGCTGATAAATCTGGAGCCGGTGAGC
GTGGGTCTCGCGGTATCATTGCAGCACTGGGGCCAGATGGTAAGCCCTCCCGTATCGTAGTTATCTACAC
GACGGGGAGTCAGGCAACTATGGATGAACGAAATAGACAGATCGCTGAGATAGGTGCCTCACTGATTAAG
CATTGGTAACCGATTCTAGGTGCATTGGCGCAGAAAAAAATGCCTGATGCGACGCTGCGCGTCTTATACT
CCCACATATGCCAGATTCAGCAACGGATACGGCTTCCCCAACTTGCCCACTTCCATACGTGTCCTCCTTA
CCAGAAATTTATCCTTAAGATCGTTTAAACTCGACTCTGGCTCTATCGAATCTCCGTCGTTTCGAGCTTA
CGCGAACAGCCGTGGCGCTCATTTGCTCGTCGGGCATCGAATCTCGTCAGCTATCGTCAGCTTACCTTTT
TGGCAGCGATCGCGGCTCCCGACATCTTGGACCATTAGCTCCACAGGTATCTTCTTCCCTCTAGTGGTCA
TAACAGCAGCTTCAGCTACCTCTCAATTCAAAAAACCCCTCAAGACCCGTTTAGAGGCCCCAAGGGGTTA
TGCTATCAATCGTTGCGTTACACACACAAAAAACCAACACACATCCATCTTCGATGGATAGCGATTTTAT
TATCTAACTGCTGATCGAGTGTAGCCAGATCTAGTAATCAATTACGGGGTCATTAGTTCATAGCCCATAT
ATGGAGTTCCGCGTTACATAACTTACGGTAAATGGCCCGCCTGGCTGACCGCCCAACGACCCCCGCCCAT
TGACGTCAATAATGACGTATGTTCCCATAGTAACGCCAATAGGGACTTTCCATTGACGTCAATGGGTGGA
GTATTTACGGTAAACTGCCCACTTGGCAGTACATCAAGTGTATCATATGCCAAGTACGCCCCCTATTGAC
GTCAATGACGGTAAATGGCCCGCCTGGCATTATGCCCAGTACATGACCTTATGGGACTTTCCTACTTGGC
AGTACATCTACGTATTAGTCATCGCTATTACCATGCTGATGCGGTTTTGGCAGTACATCAATGGGCGTGG
ATAGCGGTTTGACTCACGGGGATTTCCAAGTCTCCACCCCATTGACGTCAATGGGAGTTTGTTTTGGCAC
CAAAATCAACGGGACTTTCCAAAATGTCGTAACAACTCCGCCCCATTGACGCAAATGGGCGGTAGGCGTG
TACGGTGGGAGGTCTATATAAGCAGAGCTGGTTTAGTGAACCGTCAGATCAGATCTTTGTCGATCCTACC
ATCCACTCGACACACCCGCCAGCGGCCGC
Features (pLannotate 1.2.2; 19 found; start..end, strand, type, name):
   1698..1819    -  polyA_signal   SV40 poly(A) signal: SV40 polyadenylation signal
   1842..1911    -  CDS            large T antigen (fragment): large T antigen from SV40 (simian virus 40)
   1934..1980    +  terminator     T7 terminator: transcription terminator for bacteriophage T7 RNA polymerase
   2010..2146    +  terminator     rrnG terminator: transcription terminator from the E. coli ribosomal RNA rrnG operon (Albrechtsen et al., 1991)
   2191..2262    +  misc_feature   3' β-globin insulator: insulator downstream of the human β-globin locus (Farrell et al., 2002)
   2488..3076    -  rep_origin     ori: high-copy-number ColE1/pMB1/pBR322/pUC origin of replication
   3248..3312    -  CDS            bla(M) (fragment): β-lactamase lacking the signal sequence; bla(M); allows cytosolic expression of β-lactamase
   3576..4785    +  promoter       UbC promoter: human ubiquitin C promoter
   4789..5386    +  CDS            PuroR (fragment): puromycin N-acetyltransferase; pac from Streptomyces; confers resistance to puromycin
   5415..5463    +  polyA_signal   poly(A) signal: synthetic polyadenylation signal
   5729..6589    +  CDS            AmpR: β-lactamase; bla; confers resistance to ampicillin, carbenicillin, and related antibiotics
   6602..6738    +  terminator     rrnG terminator: transcription terminator from the E. coli ribosomal RNA rrnG operon (Albrechtsen et al., 1991)
   6883..6954    +  misc_feature   5' β-globin insulator: insulator upstream of the human β-globin locus (Farrell et al., 2002)
   6959..7005    -  terminator     T7 terminator: transcription terminator for bacteriophage T7 RNA polymerase
   7023..7071    -  polyA_signal   poly(A) signal: synthetic polyadenylation signal
   7152..7455    +  enhancer       CMV enhancer: human cytomegalovirus immediate early enhancer
   7528..7545    -  promoter       CMV promoter (fragment): human cytomegalovirus (CMV) immediate early promoter
   7608..7659    +  promoter       CMVd2 promoter: truncated human cytomegalovirus (CMV) immediate early promoter that yields moderately reduced expression relative to the full-length promoter
   7728..1591    +  CDS            rep (fragment) (across the origin): R1AB_SARS2 - Experimental evidence at protein level: Swiss-Prot protein existence level 1. [2'-O-methyltransferase]: Methyltransferase that mediates mRNA cap 2'-O-ribose methylation to the 5'-cap structure of viral mRNAs. N7-methyl guanosine cap is a prerequisite for binding of nsp16. Therefore plays an essential role in viral mRNAs cap methylation which is essential to evade immune system. From Severe acute respiratory syndrome coronavirus 2 (2019-nCoV) (SARS-CoV-2).
