[The description below was written by a language model from this plasmid's Addgene catalogue record and pLannotate feature annotations shown in this document.]
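Description:
pGBW-m4133818 is a mammalian expression plasmid built on the pTwist_CMV_Puro_6 backbone that carries the wild-type SARS-CoV-2 3'-to-5' exonuclease, one of the mature proteins processed from the ORF1ab replicase polyprotein. The roughly 1.6 kb coding sequence spans the numbering origin of the 7.7 kb circular sequence. It is annotated as a fragment of the SARS-CoV-2 replicase polyprotein. The functional text attached to that annotation refers to the 2'-O-methyltransferase, but this is generic polyprotein-entry wording and does not describe this insert. Expression is driven by the human cytomegalovirus immediate-early enhancer and promoter, and transcripts end at an SV40 polyadenylation signal. According to the catalogue entry, the backbone supplies a C-terminal V5 epitope tag preceded by a TEV protease cleavage site, so the protein can be detected or captured via V5 and the tag then removed. These tag elements were not picked up as separate features in the annotation.

For propagation in E. coli the plasmid has a high-copy ColE1/pUC-type origin and an ampicillin resistance gene (β-lactamase). Selection in mammalian cells comes from a separate cassette in which the human ubiquitin C promoter drives puromycin N-acetyltransferase, followed by a synthetic poly(A) signal. The backbone also contains insulating elements: 5' and 3' β-globin insulator sequences, T7 and rrnG transcription terminators, and an additional synthetic poly(A) signal upstream of the CMV enhancer. These likely limit read-through and interference between the transcription units. The construct is suited to transient expression of the tagged viral exonuclease in mammalian cells, or to puromycin selection of expressing cells, for example in biochemical, localisation or interaction studies. The record states no purpose beyond mammalian expression.
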