Addgene plasmid #152782: pGBW-m4133818
Purpose: Mammalian expression plasmid for SARS-CoV-2 3'-to-5' exonuclease
Depositing lab: Ginkgo Bioworks & Benjie Chen. Depositing organization: Ginkgo Bioworks.
Backbone
  Vector backbone: pTwist_CMV_Puro_6
  Backbone size w/o insert (bp): 6080
  Vector type: Mammalian Expression
  Selectable markers: Puromycin
Growth in bacteria
  Bacterial resistance: Ampicillin, 100 μg/mL
  Growth temperature: 37°C
  Growth strain: DH5alpha
  Copy number: High Copy
Gene/Insert
  Gene/Insert name: SARS-CoV-2 3'-to-5' exonuclease
  Species: Severe acute respiratory syndrome coronavirus 2
  Insert size (bp): 1574
  Mutation: wt
  Entrez Gene: ORF1ab (a.k.a. GU280_gp01)
  Promoter: CMV
  Tag / fusion protein: Cleavable TEV;V5 (C terminal on backbone)
  Cloning method: Unknown
Resource information
  A portion of this plasmid was derived from a plasmid made by: GinkgoBioworks
Depositor comments: NCBI reference sequence: YP_009725309.1
How to cite: pGBW-m4133818 was a gift from Ginkgo Bioworks & Benjie Chen (Addgene plasmid # 152782 ; http://n2t.net/addgene:152782 ; RRID:Addgene_152782)
